Addgene plasmid #22008: pBabe-TetCMV-puro-mVenus-PA-Rac1
Purpose: Mammalian expression of photoactivatable Rac1
Depositing lab: Klaus Hahn. Depositing organization: University of North Carolina at Chapel Hill. Publication: A genetically encoded photoactivatable Rac controls the motility of living cells. Wu YI, Frey D, Lungu OI, Jaehrig A, Schlichting I, Kuhlman B, Hahn KM. Nature. 2009 Sep 3. 461(7260):104-8. 10.1038/nature08241 PubMed 19693014.
Backbone
  Vector backbone: pBabe-TetCMV-puro
  Backbone size w/o insert (bp): 6000
  Vector type: Mammalian Expression, Retroviral
  Selectable markers: Puromycin
Growth in bacteria
  Bacterial resistance: Ampicillin, 100 μg/mL
  Growth temperature: 37°C
  Growth strain: DH5alpha
  Copy number: High Copy
Gene/Insert
  Gene/Insert name: PA-Rac1 (alt name: LOV2-Rac1)
  Species: H. sapiens (human); Avena sativa (oat)
  Insert size (bp): 1800
  Mutation: LOV(Leu404-Leu546), Rac1 starts at I4 and contains mutations Q61L, E91H and N92H.
  Entrez Gene: RAC1 (a.k.a. MIG5, MRD48, Rac-1, TC-25, p21-Rac1)
  Tag / fusion protein: mVenus (N terminal on insert)
  Cloning method: Restriction Enzyme; 5′ cloning site EcoRI (not destroyed); 3′ cloning site XhoI (not destroyed)
  Sequencing primers: 5′ pBabe-TetCMV Forward
Terms and licenses: Academic/Nonprofit Terms; Industry Terms: Not Available to Industry
Depositor comments: Protocols for production and use of Hahn lab biosensors and photoactivatable proteins can be found on their web page, at the URL below. If you have suggestions for the protocols or have any questions, please feel free to contact the Hahn lab. Good luck with your experiments! Hahn lab biosensor protocol: http://www.hahnlab.com/tools/index.html Please note, Addgene has not confirmed all the mutations associated with this construct. We suggest sequence verifying this plasmid upon receipt.
How to cite: pBabe-TetCMV-puro-mVenus-PA-Rac1 was a gift from Klaus Hahn (Addgene plasmid # 22008 ; http://n2t.net/addgene:22008 ; RRID:Addgene_22008)
