[The description below was written by a language model from this plasmid's Addgene catalogue record.]
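Description:
pBabe-TetCMV-puro-mVenus-PA-Rac1 is a retroviral mammalian expression plasmid built on the pBabe-TetCMV-puro backbone (about 6 kb without insert). It is propagated in E. coli as a high-copy plasmid under ampicillin selection, and it carries a puromycin marker for selecting transduced or transfected mammalian cells. As a pBabe-type vector, it is meant to be packaged into retroviral particles for stable delivery. The backbone name points to a tetracycline-regulated CMV promoter driving the insert, although no feature table is provided, so the exact promoter architecture, LTRs, packaging signal and origin of replication are not itemised in the record.

The roughly 1.8 kb insert, cloned between retained EcoRI and XhoI sites, encodes photoactivatable Rac1 (PA-Rac1, also called LOV2-Rac1) with mVenus fused at its N terminus. The fusion joins the LOV2 domain of oat (Avena sativa) phototropin, residues Leu404 to Leu546, to human Rac1 beginning at Ile4. The Rac1 portion carries Q61L, a well-known activating substitution, together with E91H and N92H. In this design the LOV2 domain sterically blocks Rac1 from engaging its effectors in the dark, and blue light causes a conformational change in LOV2 that releases the block, giving reversible, spatially controllable Rac1 activity. The mVenus tag allows expression and localisation of the fusion to be followed by fluorescence.

The construct is used to express light-controllable Rac1 in mammalian cells, for example to study cell motility in living cells. The repository notes that not all of the listed mutations have been independently confirmed by sequencing.
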