>Addgene plasmid #22008 | pBabe-TetCMV-puro-mVenus-PA-Rac1 | addgene partial sequence | sequence record 27788 | 22008 with LOV-F 5'-AGAGAGAGGGAGTCATGCTGAT
TTGATGAGGCGGCAAAAGAACTTATCAAGTGTGTGGTGGTGGGAGACGGAGCTGTAGGTAAAACTTGCCT
ACTGATCAGTTACACAACCAATGCATTTCCTGGAGAATATATCCCTACTGTCTTTGACAATTATTCTGCC
AATGTTATGGTAGATGGAAAACCGGTGAATCTGGGCTTATGGGATACAGCTGGACTAGAAGATTATGACA
GATTACGCCCCCTATCCTATCCGCAAACAGATGTGTTCTTAATTTGCTTTTCCCTTGTGAGTCCTGCATC
ATTCCACCACGTCCGTGCAAAGTGGTATCCTGAGGTGCGGCACCACTGTCCCAACACTCCCATCATCCTA
GTGGGAACTAAACTTGATCTTAGGGATGATAAAGACACGATCGAGAAACTGAAGGAGAAGAAGCTGACTC
CCATCACCTATCCGCAGGGTCTAGCCATGGCTAAGGAGATTGGTGCTGTAAAATACCTGGAGTGCTCGGC
GCTCACACAGCGAGGCCTCAAGACAGTGTTTGACGAAGCGATCCGAGCAGTCCTCTGCCCGCCTCCCGTG
AAGAAGAGGAAGAGAAAATGCCTGCTGTTGTAAAAGCTTGCGGCCGCACAGCTGTATACACGTGCAAGCC
AGCCAGAACTCNCCCGGAAGACCCCGAGGA
