>Addgene plasmid #22008 | pBabe-TetCMV-puro-mVenus-PA-Rac1 | addgene partial sequence | sequence record 27789 | 22017 with EGFP-C
TCAGATCGCCTGGANACGCCATCCACGCTGTTTTGACCTCCNNNNNNGACACCGGGACCGATCCAGCCTC
CGCGGCCCCAGATCCGTAAAGTGAATTCACCATGGTGAGCAAGGGCGAGGAGCTGTTCACCGGGGTGGTG
CCCATCCTGGTCGAGCTGGACGGCGACGTAAACGGCCACAAGTTCAGCGTGTCCGGCGAGGGCGAGGGCG
ATGCCACCTACGGCAAGCTGACCCTGAAGTTCATCAGCACCACCGGCAAGCTGCCCGTGCCCTGGCCCAC
CCTCGTGACCACCCTCGGCTACGGCCTGCAGTGCTTCGCCCGCTACCCCGACCACATGAAGCAGCACGAC
TTCTTCAAGTCCGCCATGCCCGAAGGCTACGTCCAGGAGCGCACCATCTTCTTCAAGGACGACGGCAACT
ACAAGACCCGCGCCGAGGTGAAGTTCGAGGGCGACACCCTGGTGAACCGCATCGAGCTGAAGGGCATCGA
CTTCAAGGAGGACGGCAACATCCTGGGGCACAAGCTGGAGTACAACTACAACAGCCACAACGTCTATATC
ACCGCCGACNAGCAGAAAGAACGGCATCAAGGNNNNNNTCAAGATCCGCCACAACATCGAGGANGGCGGC
GTGCAGCTCGCCGANCACTA
